>Addgene plasmid #120211 | CRISPRi-CENPB-g3 | addgene full sequence | sequence record 273585 | Addgene NGS Result
CCGACAGGCCCGAAGGAATAGAAGAAGAAGGTGGAGAGAGAGACAGAGACAGATCCATTCGATTAGTGAA
CGGATCGGCACTGCGTGCGCCAATTCTGCAGACAAATGGCAGTATTCATCCACAATTTTAAAAGAAAAGG
GGGGATTGGGGGGTACAGTGCAGGGGAAAGAATAGTAGACATAATAGCAACAGACATACAAACTAAAGAA
TTACAAAAACAAATTACAAAAATTCAAAATTTTCGGGTTTATTACAGGGACAGCAGAGATCCAGTTTGGT
TAGTACCGGGCCCGCTCTAGAGATCCGACGCGCCATCTCTAGGCCCGCGCCGGCCCCCTCGCACGGACTT
GTGGGAGAAGCTCGGCTACTCCCCTGCCCCGGTTAATTTGCATATAATATTTCCTAGTAACTATAGAGGC
TTAATGTGCGATAAAAGACAGATAATCTGTTCTTTTTAATACTAGCTACATTTTACATGATAGGCTTGGA
TTTCTATAACTTCGTATAGCATACATTATACGAAGTTATAAACAGCACAAAAGGAAACTCACCCTAACTG
TAAAGTAATTGTGTGTTTTGAGACTATAAGTATCCCTTGGAGAACCACCTTGTTGGAGAATCCGGACCTG
CGCAAGTTTAAGAGCTAAGCTGGAAACAGCATAGCAAGTTTAAATAAGGCTAGTCCGTTATCAACTTGAA
AAAGTGGCACCGAGTCGGTGCTTTTTTTCTCGAGTACTAGGATCCATTAGGCGGCCGCGTGGATAACCGT
ATTACCGCCATGCATGTGCCCGTCAGTGGGCAGAGCGCACATCGCCCACAGTCCCCGAGAAGTTGGGGGG
AGGGGTCGGCAATTGAACCGGTGCCTAGAGAAGGTGGCGCGGGGTAAACTGGGAAAGTGATGTCGTGTAC
TGGCTCCGCCTTTTTCCCGAGGGTGGGGGAGAACCGTATATAAGTGCAGTAGTCGCCGTGAACGTTCTTT
TTCGCAACGGGTTTGCCGCCAGAACACAGGTAAGTGCCGTGTGTGGTTCCCGCGGGCCTGGCCTCTTTAC
GGGTTATGGCCCTTGCGTGCCTTGAATTACTTCCACCTGGCTGCAGTACGTGATTCTTGATCCCGAGCTT
CGGGTTGGAAGTGGGTGGGAGAGTTCGAGGCCTTGCGCTTAAGGAGCCCCTTCGCCTCGTGCTTGAGTTG
AGGCCTGGCCTGGGCGCTGGGGCCGCCGCGTGCGAATCTGGTGGCACCTTCGCGCCTGTCTCGCTGCTTT
CGATAAGTCTCTAGCCATTTAAAATTTTTGATGACCTGCTGCGACGCTTTTTTTCTGGCAAGATAGTCTT
GTAAATGCGGGCCAAGATCTGCACACTGGTATTTCGGTTTTTGGGGCCGCGGGCGGCGACGGGGCCCGTG
CGTCCCAGCGCACATGTTCGGCGAGGCGGGGCCTGCGAGCGCGGCCACCGAGAATCGGACGGGGGTAGTC
TCAAGCTGGCCGGCCTGCTCTGGTGCCTGGCCTCGCGCCGCCGTGTATCGCCCCGCCCTGGGCGGCAAGG
CTGGCCCGGTCGGCACCAGTTGCGTGAGCGGAAAGATGGCCGCTTCCCGGCCCTGCTGCAGGGAGCTCAA
AATGGAGGACGCGGCGCTCGGGAGAGCGGGCGGGTGAGTCACCCACACAAAGGAAAAGGGCCTTTCCGTC
CTCAGCCGTCGCTTCATGTGACTCCACGGAGTACCGGGCGCCGTCCAGGCACCTCGATTAGTTCTCGCGC
TTTTGGAGTACGTCGTCTTTAGGTTGGGGGGAGGGGTTTTATGCGATGGAGTTTCCCCACACTGAGTGGG
TGGAGACTGAAGTTAGGCCAGCTTGGCACTTGATGTAATTCTCCTTGGAATTTGCCCTTTTTGAGTTTGG
ATCTTGGTTCATTCTCAAGCCTCAGACAGTGGTTCAAAGTTTTTTTCTTCCATTTCAGGTGTCGTGAGCT
AGCCCACCATGACCGAGTACAAGCCCACGGTGCGCCTCGCCACCCGCGACGACGTCCCCCGGGCCGTACG
CACCCTCGCCGCCGCGTTCGCCGACTACCCCGCCACGCGCCACACCGTCGACCCGGACCGCCACATCGAG
CGGGTCACCGAGCTGCAAGAACTCTTCCTCACGCGCGTCGGGCTCGACATCGGCAAGGTGTGGGTCGCGG
ACGACGGCGCCGCGGTGGCGGTCTGGACCACGCCGGAGAGCGTCGAAGCGGGGGCGGTGTTCGCCGAGAT
CGGCCCGCGCATGGCCGAGTTGAGCGGTTCCCGGCTGGCCGCGCAGCAACAGATGGAAGGCCTCCTGGCG
CCGCACCGGCCCAAGGAGCCCGCGTGGTTCCTGGCCACCGTCGGCGTCTCGCCCGACCACCAGGGCAAGG
GTCTGGGCAGCGCCGTCGTGCTCCCCGGAGTGGAGGCGGCCGAGCGCGCCGGGGTGCCCGCCTTCCTGGA
GACCTCCGCGCCCCGCAACCTCCCCTTCTACGAGCGGCTCGGCTTCACCGTCACCGCCGACGTCGAGGTG
CCCGAAGGACCGCGCACCTGGTGCATGACCCGCAAGCCCGGTGCCGGATCGGGAGAGGGCAGAGGAAGTC
TGCTAACATGCGGTGACGTCGAGGAGAATCCTGGCCCACCGGTCGCCACCAGCGAGCTGATTAAGGAGAA
CATGCACATGAAGCTGTACATGGAGGGCACCGTGGACAACCATCACTTCAAGTGCACATCCGAGGGCGAA
GGCAAGCCCTACGAGGGCACCCAGACCATGAGAATCAAGGTGGTCGAGGGCGGCCCTCTCCCCTTCGCCT
TCGACATCCTGGCTACTAGCTTCCTCTACGGCAGCAAGACCTTCATCAACCACACCCAGGGCATCCCCGA
CTTCTTCAAGCAGTCCTTCCCTGAGGGCTTCACATGGGAGAGAGTCACCACATACGAAGACGGGGGCGTG
CTGACCGCTACCCAGGACACCAGCCTCCAGGACGGCTGCCTCATCTACAACGTCAAGATCAGAGGGGTGA
ACTTCACATCCAACGGCCCTGTGATGCAGAAGAAAACACTCGGCTGGGAGGCCTTCACCGAGACGCTGTA
CCCCGCTGACGGCGGCCTGGAAGGCAGAAACGACATGGCCCTGAAGCTCGTGGGCGGGAGCCATCTGATC
GCAAACATCAAGACCACATATAGATCCAAGAAACCCGCTAAGAACCTCAAGATGCCTGGCGTCTACTATG
TGGACTACAGACTGGAAAGAATCAAGGAGGCCAACAACGAGACCTACGTCGAGCAGCACGAGGTGGCAGT
GGCCAGATACTGCGACCTCCCTAGCAAACTGGGGCACAAGCTTAATTAAGAATTCGTCGAGGGACCTAAT
AACTTCGTATAGCATACATTATACGAAGTTATACATGTTTAAGGGTTCCGGTTCCACTAGGTACAATTCG
ATATCAAGCTTATCGATAATCAACCTCTGGATTACAAAATTTGTGAAAGATTGACTGGTATTCTTAACTA
TGTTGCTCCTTTTACGCTATGTGGATACGCTGCTTTAATGCCTTTGTATCATGCTATTGCTTCCCGTATG
GCTTTCATTTTCTCCTCCTTGTATAAATCCTGGTTGCTGTCTCTTTATGAGGAGTTGTGGCCCGTTGTCA
GGCAACGTGGCGTGGTGTGCACTGTGTTTGCTGACGCAACCCCCACTGGTTGGGGCATTGCCACCACCTG
TCAGCTCCTTTCCGGGACTTTCGCTTTCCCCCTCCCTATTGCCACGGCGGAACTCATCGCCGCCTGCCTT
GCCCGCTGCTGGACAGGGGCTCGGCTGTTGGGCACTGACAATTCCGTGGTGTTGTCGGGGAAATCATCGT
CCTTTCCTTGGCTGCTCGCCTGTGTTGCCACCTGGATTCTGCGCGGGACGTCCTTCTGCTACGTCCCTTC
GGCCCTCAATCCAGCGGACCTTCCTTCCCGCGGCCTGCTGCCGGCTCTGCGGCCTCTTCCGCGTCTTCGC
CTTCGCCCTCAGACGAGTCGGATCTCCCTTTGGGCCGCCTCCCCGCATCGATACCGTCGACCTCGATCGA
GACCTAGAAAAACATGGAGCAATCACAAGTAGCAATACAGCAGCTACCAATGCTGATTGTGCCTGGCTAG
AAGCACAAGAGGAGGAGGAGGTGGGTTTTCCAGTCACACCTCAGGTACCTTTAAGACCAATGACTTACAA
GGCAGCTGTAGATCTTAGCCACTTTTTAAAAGAAAAGGGGGGACTGGAAGGGCTAATTCACTCCCAACGA
AGACAAGATATCCTTGATCTGTGGATCTACCACACACAAGGCTACTTCCCTGATTGGCAGAACTACACAC
CAGGGCCAGGGATCAGATATCCACTGACCTTTGGATGGTGCTACAAGCTAGTACCAGTTGAGCAAGAGAA
GGTAGAAGAAGCCAATGAAGGAGAGAACACCCGCTTGTTACACCCTGTGAGCCTGCATGGGATGGATGAC
CCGGAGAGAGAAGTATTAGAGTGGAGGTTTGACAGCCGCCTAGCATTTCATCACATGGCCCGAGAGCTGC
ATCCGGACTGTACTGGGTCTCTCTGGTTAGACCAGATCTGAGCCTGGGAGCTCTCTGGCTAACTAGGGAA
CCCACTGCTTAAGCCTCAATAAAGCTTGCCTTGAGTGCTTCAAGTAGTGTGTGCCCGTCTGTTGTGTGAC
TCTGGTAACTAGAGATCCCTCAGACCCTTTTAGTCAGTGTGGAAAATCTCTAGCAGCATGTGAGCAAAAG
GCCAGCAAAAGGCCAGGAACCGTAAAAAGGCCGCGTTGCTGGCGTTTTTCCATAGGCTCCGCCCCCCTGA
CGAGCATCACAAAAATCGACGCTCAAGTCAGAGGTGGCGAAACCCGACAGGACTATAAAGATACCAGGCG
TTTCCCCCTGGAAGCTCCCTCGTGCGCTCTCCTGTTCCGACCCTGCCGCTTACCGGATACCTGTCCGCCT
TTCTCCCTTCGGGAAGCGTGGCGCTTTCTCATAGCTCACGCTGTAGGTATCTCAGTTCGGTGTAGGTCGT
TCGCTCCAAGCTGGGCTGTGTGCACGAACCCCCCGTTCAGCCCGACCGCTGCGCCTTATCCGGTAACTAT
CGTCTTGAGTCCAACCCGGTAAGACACGACTTATCGCCACTGGCAGCAGCCACTGGTAACAGGATTAGCA
GAGCGAGGTATGTAGGCGGTGCTACAGAGTTCTTGAAGTGGTGGCCTAACTACGGCTACACTAGAAGAAC
AGTATTTGGTATCTGCGCTCTGCTGAAGCCAGTTACCTTCGGAAAAAGAGTTGGTAGCTCTTGATCCGGC
AAACAAACCACCGCTGGTAGCGGTGGTTTTTTTGTTTGCAAGCAGCAGATTACGCGCAGAAAAAAAGGAT
CTCAAGAAGATCCTTTGATCTTTTCTACGGGGTCTGACGCTCAGTGGAACGAAAACTCACGTTAAGGGAT
TTTGGTCATGAGATTATCAAAAAGGATCTTCACCTAGATCCTTTTAAATTAAAAATGAAGTTTTAAATCA
ATCTAAAGTATATATGAGTAAACTTGGTCTGACAGTTACCAATGCTTAATCAGTGAGGCACCTATCTCAG
CGATCTGTCTATTTCGTTCATCCATAGTTGCCTGACTCCCCGTCGTGTAGATAACTACGATACGGGAGGG
CTTACCATCTGGCCCCAGTGCTGCAATGATACCGCGAGACCCACGCTCACCGGCTCCAGATTTATCAGCA
ATAAACCAGCCAGCCGGAAGGGCCGAGCGCAGAAGTGGTCCTGCAACTTTATCCGCCTCCATCCAGTCTA
TTAATTGTTGCCGGGAAGCTAGAGTAAGTAGTTCGCCAGTTAATAGTTTGCGCAACGTTGTTGCCATTGC
TACAGGCATCGTGGTGTCACGCTCGTCGTTTGGTATGGCTTCATTCAGCTCCGGTTCCCAACGATCAAGG
CGAGTTACATGATCCCCCATGTTGTGCAAAAAAGCGGTTAGCTCCTTCGGTCCTCCGATCGTTGTCAGAA
GTAAGTTGGCCGCAGTGTTATCACTCATGGTTATGGCAGCACTGCATAATTCTCTTACTGTCATGCCATC
CGTAAGATGCTTTTCTGTGACTGGTGAGTACTCAACCAAGTCATTCTGAGAATAGTGTATGCGGCGACCG
AGTTGCTCTTGCCCGGCGTCAATACGGGATAATACCGCGCCACATAGCAGAACTTTAAAAGTGCTCATCA
TTGGAAAACGTTCTTCGGGGCGAAAACTCTCAAGGATCTTACCGCTGTTGAGATCCAGTTCGATGTAACC
CACTCGTGCACCCAACTGATCTTCAGCATCTTTTACTTTCACCAGCGTTTCTGGGTGAGCAAAAACAGGA
AGGCAAAATGCCGCAAAAAAGGGAATAAGGGCGACACGGAAATGTTGAATACTCATACTCTTCCTTTTTC
AATATTATTGAAGCATTTATCAGGGTTATTGTCTCATGAGCGGATACATATTTGAATGTATTTAGAAAAA
TAAACAAATAGGGGTTCCGCGCACATTTCCCCGAAAAGTGCCACCTGACGTCGACGGATCGGGAGATCTC
CCGATCCCCTATGGTGCACTCTCAGTACAATCTGCTCTGATGCCGCATAGTTAAGCCAGTATCTGCTCCC
TGCTTGTGTGTTGGAGGTCGCTGAGTAGTGCGCGAGCAAAATTTAAGCTACAACAAGGCAAGGCTTGACC
GACAATTGCATGAAGAATCTGCTTAGGGTTAGGCGTTTTGCGCTGCTTCGCGATGTACGGGCCAGATATA
CGCGTTGACATTGATTATTGACTAGTTATTAATAGTAATCAATTACGGGGTCATTAGTTCATAGCCCATA
TATGGAGTTCCGCGTTACATAACTTACGGTAAATGGCCCGCCTGGCTGACCGCCCAACGACCCCCGCCCA
TTGACGTCAATAATGACGTATGTTCCCATAGTAACGCCAATAGGGACTTTCCATTGACGTCAATGGGTGG
AGTATTTACGGTAAACTGCCCACTTGGCAGTACATCAAGTGTATCATATGCCAAGTACGCCCCCTATTGA
CGTCAATGACGGTAAATGGCCCGCCTGGCATTATGCCCAGTACATGACCTTATGGGACTTTCCTACTTGG
CAGTACATCTACGTATTAGTCATCGCTATTACCATGGTGATGCGGTTTTGGCAGTACATCAATGGGCGTG
GATAGCGGTTTGACTCACGGGGATTTCCAAGTCTCCACCCCATTGACGTCAATGGGAGTTTGTTTTGGCA
CCAAAATCAACGGGACTTTCCAAAATGTCGTAACAACTCCGCCCCATTGACGCAAATGGGCGGTAGGCGT
GTACGGTGGGAGGTCTATATAAGCAGCGCGTTTTGCCTGTACTGGGTCTCTCTGGTTAGACCAGATCTGA
GCCTGGGAGCTCTCTGGCTAACTAGGGAACCCACTGCTTAAGCCTCAATAAAGCTTGCCTTGAGTGCTTC
AAGTAGTGTGTGCCCGTCTGTTGTGTGACTCTGGTAACTAGAGATCCCTCAGACCCTTTTAGTCAGTGTG
GAAAATCTCTAGCAGTGGCGCCCGAACAGGGACTTGAAAGCGAAAGGGAAACCAGAGGAGCTCTCTCGAC
GCAGGACTCGGCTTGCTGAAGCGCGCACGGCAAGAGGCGAGGGGCGGCGACTGGTGAGTACGCCAAAAAT
TTTGACTAGCGGAGGCTAGAAGGAGAGAGATGGGTGCGAGAGCGTCAGTATTAAGCGGGGGAGAATTAGA
TCGCGATGGGAAAAAATTCGGTTAAGGCCAGGGGGAAAGAAAAAATATAAATTAAAACATATAGTATGGG
CAAGCAGGGAGCTAGAACGATTCGCAGTTAATCCTGGCCTGTTAGAAACATCAGAAGGCTGTAGACAAAT
ACTGGGACAGCTACAACCATCCCTTCAGACAGGATCAGAAGAACTTAGATCATTATATAATACAGTAGCA
ACCCTCTATTGTGTGCATCAAAGGATAGAGATAAAAGACACCAAGGAAGCTTTAGACAAGATAGAGGAAG
AGCAAAACAAAAGTAAGACCACCGCACAGCAAGCGGCCGGCCGCTGATCTTCAGACCTGGAGGAGGAGAT
ATGAGGGACAATTGGAGAAGTGAATTATATAAATATAAAGTAGTAAAAATTGAACCATTAGGAGTAGCAC
CCACCAAGGCAAAGAGAAGAGTGGTGCAGAGAGAAAAAAGAGCAGTGGGAATAGGAGCTTTGTTCCTTGG
GTTCTTGGGAGCAGCAGGAAGCACTATGGGCGCAGCGTCAATGACGCTGACGGTACAGGCCAGACAATTA
TTGTCTGGTATAGTGCAGCAGCAGAACAATTTGCTGAGGGCTATTGAGGCGCAACAGCATCTGTTGCAAC
TCACAGTCTGGGGCATCAAGCAGCTCCAGGCAAGAATCCTGGCTGTGGAAAGATACCTAAAGGATCAACA
GCTCCTGGGGATTTGGGGTTGCTCTGGAAAACTCATTTGCACCACTGCTGTGCCTTGGAATGCTAGTTGG
AGTAATAAATCTCTGGAACAGATTTGGAATCACACGACCTGGATGGAGTGGGACAGAGAAATTAACAATT
ACACAAGCTTAATACACTCCTTAATTGAAGAATCGCAAAACCAGCAAGAAAAGAATGAACAAGAATTATT
GGAATTAGATAAATGGGCAAGTTTGTGGAATTGGTTTAACATAACAAATTGGCTGTGGTATATAAAATTA
TTCATAATGATAGTAGGAGGCTTGGTAGGTTTAAGAATAGTTTTTGCTGTACTTTCTATAGTGAATAGAG
TTAGGCAGGGATATTCACCATTATCGTTTCAGACCCACCTCCCAACCCCGAGGGGAC
Features (pLannotate 1.2.2; 23 found; start..end, strand, type, name):
    126..243     +  misc_feature   cPPT/CTS: central polypurine tract and central termination sequence of HIV-1
    496..529     +  protein_bind   loxP: Cre-mediated recombination occurs in the 8-bp core sequence (GCATACAT). Cre recombinase
    654..721     +  misc_RNA       tracrRNA (fragment): trans-activating CRISPR RNA for the Streptococcus pyogenes CRISPR/Cas9 system
    786..1957    +  promoter       EF-1α promoter: strong constitutive promoter for human elongation factor EF-1α
   1969..2565    +  CDS            PuroR: puromycin N-acetyltransferase; pac from Streptomyces alboniger; confers resistance to puromycin
   2641..3339    +  CDS            TagBFP: monomeric blue fluorescent protein mammalian codon-optimized
   3359..3392    +  protein_bind   loxP: Cre-mediated recombination occurs in the 8-bp core sequence (GCATACAT). Cre recombinase
   3425..3448    +  misc_feature   MCS (fragment): pBluescript multiple cloning site
   3448..4036    +  misc_feature   WPRE: woodchuck hepatitis virus posttranscriptional regulatory element
   4037..4056    +  misc_feature   MCS (fragment): pBluescript multiple cloning site
   4058..4558    +  CDS            nef (fragment): NEF_HV1LA - Experimental evidence at protein level: Swiss-Prot protein existence level 1. Extracellular Nef protein targets CD4(+) T-lymphocytes for apoptosis by interacting with CXCR4 surface receptors. From Human immunodeficiency virus type 1 group M subtype B (isolate Lai) (HIV-1).
   4565..4745    +  LTR            5' LTR (truncated): truncated 5' long terminal repeat (LTR) from HIV-1
   4807..5395    -  rep_origin     ori: high-copy-number ColE1/pMB1/pBR322/pUC origin of replication
   5566..6426    -  CDS            AmpR: β-lactamase; bla; confers resistance to ampicillin, carbenicillin, and related antibiotics
   6427..6531    -  promoter       AmpR promoter: bla
   6590..6642    -  misc_feature   bom (fragment): basis of mobility region from pBR322
   6797..7176    +  enhancer       CMV enhancer: human cytomegalovirus immediate early enhancer
   7177..7376    +  promoter       CMV promoter: human cytomegalovirus (CMV) immediate early promoter
   7394..7574    +  LTR            5' LTR (truncated): truncated 5' long terminal repeat (LTR) from HIV-1
   7621..7746    +  misc_feature   HIV-1 Ψ: packaging signal of human immunodeficiency virus type 1
   7730..8068    +  CDS            HIV-1 gag (fragment): gag protein from human immunodeficiency virus 1; gag
   8243..8476    +  misc_feature   RRE: The Rev response element (RRE) of HIV-1 allows for Rev-dependent mRNA export from the nucleus to the cytoplasm.
   8853..76      +  CDS            Rev (fragment) (across the origin): human immunodeficiency virus 1 (HIV-1) Rev protein; rev; enhances nuclear export of unspliced and incompletely spliced viral mRNAs
