[The description below was written by a language model from this plasmid's Addgene catalogue record and pLannotate feature annotations shown in this document.]
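Description:
CRISPRi-CENPB-g3 is a lentiviral CRISPR interference guide RNA plasmid built on the pU6-sgGAL4-1 backbone, in which the original guide has been replaced by a 20-nt spacer targeting human CENPB (the third guide in its set). It is maintained in bacteria through a high-copy ColE1/pUC-type origin and an ampicillin resistance gene (AmpR with its bla promoter).

The viral portion has the layout of a third-generation HIV-1 transfer vector. A CMV enhancer/promoter fused to a truncated 5' LTR drives production of the genomic RNA in packaging cells, followed by the Ψ packaging signal with adjoining gag fragment, the Rev response element for Rev-dependent nuclear export, and the cPPT/CTS, which aids nuclear import of the reverse-transcribed genome. A WPRE upstream of the second truncated LTR enhances transcript expression. The annotation detects the S. pyogenes guide scaffold (labelled as a tracrRNA fragment) just downstream of the cPPT. No U6 promoter is annotated in the feature table, although the backbone name implies the sgRNA is U6-driven. Downstream, an EF-1α promoter drives puromycin N-acetyltransferase followed by TagBFP, giving both drug selection and blue fluorescent tracking of transduced cells. The linker between these two coding sequences is not annotated. Two loxP sites in the same orientation bracket the guide scaffold and marker cassette, which would allow their excision by Cre.

The plasmid carries no Cas9, so it is meant for cells that separately express a dCas9-based repressor, where the guide directs transcriptional knockdown of CENPB.
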