Addgene plasmid #120211: CRISPRi-CENPB-g3
Purpose: CENPB CRISPRi guide RNA 3
Depositing lab: David Bartel. Depositing organization: Whitehead Institute for Biomedical Research. Publication: Widespread Influence of 3'-End Structures on Mammalian mRNA Processing and Stability. Wu X, Bartel DP. Cell. 2017 May 18;169(5):905-917.e11. doi: 10.1016/j.cell.2017.04.036. PubMed 28525757.
Backbone
  Vector backbone: pU6-sgGAL4-1
  Vector type: Lentiviral, CRISPR
  Selectable markers: Puromycin
Growth in bacteria
  Bacterial resistance: Ampicillin, 100 μg/mL
  Growth temperature: 30°C
  Growth strain: NEB Stable
  Copy number: Unknown
Gene/Insert
  Gene/Insert name: CENPB CRISPRi guide RNA
  gRNA/shRNA sequence: GAGAATCCGGACCTGCGCAA
  Species: H. sapiens (human)
Terms and licenses: Academic/Nonprofit Terms; Industry Terms: Not Available to Industry
How to cite: CRISPRi-CENPB-g3 was a gift from David Bartel (Addgene plasmid # 120211 ; http://n2t.net/addgene:120211 ; RRID:Addgene_120211)
